Addgene plasmid #83298: csd2_121-308,E165A/pET28b(+)
Purpose: csd2, construct: 121-308, pET28b(+) NC-tag, mutation: E165A
Depositing lab: SeWon Suh. Depositing organization: Seoul National University. Publication: Structural Basis of the Heterodimer Formation between Cell Shape-Determining Proteins Csd1 and Csd2 from Helicobacter pylori. An DR, Im HN, Jang JY, Kim HS, Kim J, Yoon HJ, Hesek D, Lee M, Mobashery S, Kim SJ, Suh SW. PLoS One. 2016 Oct 6;11(10):e0164243. doi: 10.1371/journal.pone.0164243. eCollection 2016. PubMed 27711177.
Backbone
  Vector backbone: pET28b(+)
  Backbone manufacturer: Novagen
  Backbone size w/o insert (bp): 5300
  Vector type: Bacterial Expression
Growth in bacteria
  Bacterial resistance: Kanamycin, 50 μg/mL
  Growth temperature: 37°C
  Growth strain: DH5alpha
  Copy number: High Copy
Gene/Insert
  Gene/Insert name: hp1544 (alt name: ToxR-activated gene (TagE))
  Species: H. pylori 26695 strain
  Insert size (bp): 564
  Mutation: deleted amino acid 1-120, and changed Glutamic acid 165 to Alanine
  GenBank ID: AAD08583.1
  Tag / fusion protein: His tag (N terminal on backbone); His tag (C terminal on backbone)
  Cloning method: Restriction Enzyme; 5′ cloning site Nde1 (unknown if destroyed); 3′ cloning site XhoI (unknown if destroyed)
  Sequencing primers: 5′ T7 promoter; 3′ T7 terminator
Terms and licenses: Academic/Nonprofit Terms; Industry Terms: Not Available to Industry
How to cite: csd2_121-308,E165A/pET28b(+) was a gift from SeWon Suh (Addgene plasmid # 83298 ; http://n2t.net/addgene:83298 ; RRID:Addgene_83298)
