[The description below was written by a language model from this plasmid's Addgene catalogue record and pLannotate feature annotations shown in this document.]
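Description:
csd2_121-308,E165A/pET28b(+) is a bacterial expression plasmid built on the Novagen pET28b(+) backbone for producing a truncated, point-mutated form of the Helicobacter pylori cell shape-determining protein Csd2 in E. coli. The plasmid replicates from a ColE1/pMB1-type origin accompanied by the pBR322 bom region and the rop gene. The catalogue lists it as high copy, although rop normally moderates copy number. It also carries an f1 phage origin and is selected with kanamycin through an aminoglycoside phosphotransferase gene. Several minor annotations in the feature table (tetracycline-resistance fragments, an AmpR promoter fragment, and partial hits to capTEV, 9xHis and SET1 tags) appear to be backbone remnants or partial matches to the vector's own His-tag and flanking sequences rather than functional parts.

The 564 bp insert derives from gene hp1544 of H. pylori strain 26695 and encodes residues 121–308 of Csd2, with amino acids 1–120 deleted and glutamic acid 165 changed to alanine. It was cloned between the NdeI and XhoI sites, placing it downstream of the T7 promoter, lac operator and T7 gene 10 ribosome binding site and upstream of the T7 terminator. The vector-encoded lacI gene supplies lac repressor, so expression in a host that provides T7 RNA polymerase is held off until induced with IPTG. The protein is made with His tags at both termini, and the N-terminal tag is followed by a thrombin cleavage site that allows its removal after affinity purification. The associated work concerns the structural basis of Csd1–Csd2 heterodimer formation, so the construct fits recombinant production of the E165A variant for structural or biochemical study, although the record does not state the mutation's specific rationale.
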