Features (pLannotate 1.2.2; 20 found; start..end, strand, type, name):
     14..602     +  rep_origin     ori: high-copy-number ColE1/pMB1/pBR322/pUC origin of replication
    788..930     -  misc_feature   bom: basis of mobility region from pBR322
   1032..1223    -  CDS            rop: Rop protein, which maintains plasmids at low copy number; rop
   1240..1620    +  CDS            YPB1_ECOLX: Protein predicted: Swiss-Prot protein existence level 4. From Escherichia coli.
   1692..1983    -  CDS            TcR (fragment): tetracycline efflux protein; tet; confers resistance to tetracycline
   1998..2019    -  protein_bind   CAP binding site: CAP binding activates transcription in the presence of cAMP. E. coli catabolite activator protein
   2032..3114    -  CDS            lacI: lac repressor; lacI; The lac repressor binds to the lac operator to inhibit transcription in E. coli. This inhibition can be relieved by adding lactose or isopropyl-β-D-thiogalactopyranoside (IPTG).
   3115..3192    -  promoter       lacI promoter: lacI
   3200..3479    -  CDS            TcR (fragment): tetracycline efflux protein; tet; confers resistance to tetracycline
   3501..3519    +  promoter       T7 promoter: promoter for bacteriophage T7 RNA polymerase
   3520..3544    +  protein_bind   lac operator: The lac repressor binds to the lac operator to inhibit transcription in E. coli. This inhibition can be relieved by adding lactose or isopropyl-β-D-thiogalactopyranoside (IPTG). lac repressor encoded by lacI
   3559..3581    +  RBS            RBS: efficient ribosome binding site from bacteriophage T7 gene 10 (Olins and Rangwala, 1989)
   3600..3616    +  CDS            capTEV™ (fragment): composite tag for in vivo biotinylation, TEV protease cleavage, and 6xHis tagging
   3627..3644    +  CDS            thrombin site: thrombin recognition and cleavage site
   4221..4241    +  CDS            9xHis (fragment): 9xHis affinity tag
   4251..4300    +  CDS            SET1 (fragment): solubility-enhancement tag derived from T7 phage gene 10B
   4308..4355    +  terminator     T7 terminator: transcription terminator for bacteriophage T7 RNA polymerase
   4392..4847    +  rep_origin     f1 ori (sequence partly withheld): f1 bacteriophage origin of replication; arrow indicates direction of (+) strand synthesis
   4874..4931    +  promoter       AmpR promoter (fragment): bla
   4940..5755    -  CDS            KanR: aminoglycoside phosphotransferase; aph(3')-Ia; confers resistance to kanamycin in bacteria or G418 (Geneticin®) in eukaryotes
>Addgene plasmid #83298 | csd2_121-308,E165A/pET28b(+) | addgene full sequence | sequence record 164294 | Addgene Assembled Sequence
TCAAAGGATCTTCTTGAGATCCTTTTTTTCTGCGCGTAATCTGCTGCTTGCAAACAAAAAAACCACCGCT
ACCAGCGGTGGTTTGTTTGCCGGATCAAGAGCTACCAACTCTTTTTCCGAAGGTAACTGGCTTCAGCAGA
GCGCAGATACCAAATACTGTCCTTCTAGTGTAGCCGTAGTTAGGCCACCACTTCAAGAACTCTGTAGCAC
CGCCTACATACCTCGCTCTGCTAATCCTGTTACCAGTGGCTGCTGCCAGTGGCGATAAGTCGTGTCTTAC
CGGGTTGGACTCAAGACGATAGTTACCGGATAAGGCGCAGCGGTCGGGCTGAACGGGGGGTTCGTGCACA
CAGCCCAGCTTGGAGCGAACGACCTACACCGAACTGAGATACCTACAGCGTGAGCTATGAGAAAGCGCCA
CGCTTCCCGAAGGGAGAAAGGCGGACAGGTATCCGGTAAGCGGCAGGGTCGGAACAGGAGAGCGCACGAG
GGAGCTTCCAGGGGGAAACGCCTGGTATCTTTATAGTCCTGTCGGGTTTCGCCACCTCTGACTTGAGCGT
CGATTTTTGTGATGCTCGTCAGGGGGGCGGAGCCTATGGAAAAACGCCAGCAACGCGGCCTTTTTACGGT
TCCTGGCCTTTTGCTGGCCTTTTGCTCACATGTTCTTTCCTGCGTTATCCCCTGATTCTGTGGATAACCG
TATTACCGCCTTTGAGTGAGCTGATACCGCTCGCCGCAGCCGAACGACCGAGCGCAGCGAGTCAGTGAGC
GAGGAAGCGGAAGAGCGCCTGATGCGGTATTTTCTCCTTACGCATCTGTGCGGTATTTCACACCGCATAT
ATGGTGCACTCTCAGTACAATCTGCTCTGATGCCGCATAGTTAAGCCAGTATACACTCCGCTATCGCTAC
GTGACTGGGTCATGGCTGCGCCCCGACACCCGCCAACACCCGCTGACGCGCCCTGACGGGCTTGTCTGCT
CCCGGCATCCGCTTACAGACAAGCTGTGACCGTCTCCGGGAGCTGCATGTGTCAGAGGTTTTCACCGTCA
TCACCGAAACGCGCGAGGCAGCTGCGGTAAAGCTCATCAGCGTGGTCGTGAAGCGATTCACAGATGTCTG
CCTGTTCATCCGCGTCCAGCTCGTTGAGTTTCTCCAGAAGCGTTAATGTCTGGCTTCTGATAAAGCGGGC
CATGTTAAGGGCGGTTTTTTCCTGTTTGGTCACTGATGCCTCCGTGTAAGGGGGATTTCTGTTCATGGGG
GTAATGATACCGATGAAACGAGAGAGGATGCTCACGATACGGGTTACTGATGATGAACATGCCCGGTTAC
TGGAACGTTGTGAGGGTAAACAACTGGCGGTATGGATGCGGCGGGACCAGAGAAAAATCACTCAGGGTCA
ATGCCAGCGCTTCGTTAATACAGATGTAGGTGTTCCACAGGGTAGCCAGCAGCATCCTGCGATGCAGATC
CGGAACATAATGGTGCAGGGCGCTGACTTCCGCGTTTCCAGACTTTACGAAACACGGAAACCGAAGACCA
TTCATGTTGTTGCTCAGGTCGCAGACGTTTTGCAGCAGCAGTCGCTTCACGTTCGCTCGCGTATCGGTGA
TTCATTCTGCTAACCAGTAAGGCAACCCCGCCAGCCTAGCCGGGTCCTCAACGACAGGAGCACGATCATG
CGCACCCGTGGGGCCGCCATGCCGGCGATAATGGCCTGCTTCTCGCCGAAACGTTTGGTGGCGGGACCAG
TGACGAAGGCTTGAGCGAGGGCGTGCAAGATTCCGAATACCGCAAGCGACAGGCCGATCATCGTCGCGCT
CCAGCGAAAGCGGTCCTCGCCGAAAATGACCCAGAGCGCTGCCGGCACCTGTCCTACGAGTTGCATGATA
AAGAAGACAGTCATAAGTGCGGCGACGATAGTCATGCCCCGCGCCCACCGGAAGGAGCTGACTGGGTTGA
AGGCTCTCAAGGGCATCGGTCGAGATCCCGGTGCCTAATGAGTGAGCTAACTTACATTAATTGCGTTGCG
CTCACTGCCCGCTTTCCAGTCGGGAAACCTGTCGTGCCAGCTGCATTAATGAATCGGCCAACGCGCGGGG
AGAGGCGGTTTGCGTATTGGGCGCCAGGGTGGTTTTTCTTTTCACCAGTGAGACGGGCAACAGCTGATTG
CCCTTCACCGCCTGGCCCTGAGAGAGTTGCAGCAAGCGGTCCACGCTGGTTTGCCCCAGCAGGCGAAAAT
CCTGTTTGATGGTGGTTAACGGCGGGATATAACATGAGCTGTCTTCGGTATCGTCGTATCCCACTACCGA
GATATCCGCACCAACGCGCAGCCCGGACTCGGTAATGGCGCGCATTGCGCCCAGCGCCATCTGATCGTTG
GCAACCAGCATCGCAGTGGGAACGATGCCCTCATTCAGCATTTGCATGGTTTGTTGAAAACCGGACATGG
CACTCCAGTCGCCTTCCCGTTCCGCTATCGGCTGAATTTGATTGCGAGTGAGATATTTATGCCAGCCAGC
CAGACGCAGACGCGCCGAGACAGAACTTAATGGGCCCGCTAACAGCGCGATTTGCTGGTGACCCAATGCG
ACCAGATGCTCCACGCCCAGTCGCGTACCGTCTTCATGGGAGAAAATAATACTGTTGATGGGTGTCTGGT
CAGAGACATCAAGAAATAACGCCGGAACATTAGTGCAGGCAGCTTCCACAGCAATGGCATCCTGGTCATC
CAGCGGATAGTTAATGATCAGCCCACTGACGCGTTGCGCGAGAAGATTGTGCACCGCCGCTTTACAGGCT
TCGACGCCGCTTCGTTCTACCATCGACACCACCACGCTGGCACCCAGTTGATCGGCGCGAGATTTAATCG
CCGCGACAATTTGCGACGGCGCGTGCAGGGCCAGACTGGAGGTGGCAACGCCAATCAGCAACGACTGTTT
GCCCGCCAGTTGTTGTGCCACGCGGTTGGGAATGTAATTCAGCTCCGCCATCGCCGCTTCCACTTTTTCC
CGCGTTTTCGCAGAAACGTGGCTGGCCTGGTTCACCACGCGGGAAACGGTCTGATAAGAGACACCGGCAT
ACTCTGCGACATCGTATAACGTTACTGGTTTCACATTCACCACCCTGAATTGACTCTCTTCCGGGCGCTA
TCATGCCATACCGCGAAAGGTTTTGCGCCATTCGATGGTGTCCGGGATCTCGACGCTCTCCCTTATGCGA
CTCCTGCATTAGGAAGCAGCCCAGTAGTAGGTTGAGGCCGTTGAGCACCGCCGCCGCAAGGAATGGTGCA
TGCAAGGAGATGGCGCCCAACAGTCCCCCGGCCACGGGGCCTGCCACCATACCCACGCCGAAACAAGCGC
TCATGAGCCCGAAGTGGCGAGCCCGATCTTCCCCATCGGTGATGTCGGCGATATAGGCGCCAGCAACCGC
ACCTGTGGCGCCGGTGATGCCGGCCACGATGCGTCCGGCGTAGAGGATCGAGATCTCGATCCCGCGAAAT
TAATACGACTCACTATAGGGGAATTGTGAGCGGATAACAATTCCCCTCTAGAAATAATTTTGTTTAACTT
TAAGAAGGAGATATACCATGGGCAGCAGCCATCATCATCATCATCACAGCAGCGGCCTGGTGCCGCGCGG
CAGCCATATGTTAGACAATTTGAATCTGGCTCAAAAACATTTAGCGCTCATGCTCATTCCTAACGGCATG
CCCATAAAAACTTATAGCGCTATCAAACCCACCAAAGAAAGGAACCACCCCATTAAAAAAATTAAGGGCG
TTGCATCCGGGATTGATTTTATCGCGCCATTAAACACGCCTGTTTATGCGAGCGCTGATGGGATTGTGGA
TTTTGTGAAGACCAATTCTAATGTGGGGTATGGGAACTTGGTGCGCATTGAACATGCGTTTGGTTTTAGC
TCCATTTACACGCACTTAGATCATGTCAATGTGCAGCCCAAAAGCTTCATCCAAAAAGGGCAGTTGATTG
GCTATAGCGGGAAGAGCGGTAATAGCGGCGGCGAAAAATTGCATTATGAAGTGCGCTTTTTGGGTAAAAT
TTTAGACGCGCAAAAATTTCTGGCATGGGATTTGGATCATTTTCAAAGCGCTTTAGAAGAAAATAAATTT
ATTGAATGGAAGAATTTGTTTTGGGTTTTAGAAGACATTGTCCAGCTCCAAGAGCATGTGGATAAAGACG
CACTCATAAGCCAGCTCGAGCACCACCACCACCACCACCACTGAGATCCGGCTGCTAACAAAGCCCGAAA
GGAAGCTGAGTTGGCTGCTGCCACCGCTGAGCAATAACTAGCATAACCCCTTGGGGCCTCTAAACGGGTC
TTGAGGGGTTTTTTGCTGAAAGGAGGAACTATATCCGGATTGGCGAATGGG
[124 nt withheld, positions 4392-4515]
C
[91 nt withheld, positions 4517-4607]
A
[49 nt withheld, positions 4609-4657]
CCTTTGACGTTGGAGTCCACGTTCTTT
[37 nt withheld, positions 4685-4721]
ACCCTATCTCGGTCTATTCTTTTGATTTATAAGGGATTTTGCCGATTTCGGCCTATTGGTTAAAAAATGA
GCTGATTTAACAAAAATTTAACGCGAATTTTAACAAAATATTAACGTTTACAATTTCAGGTGGCACTTTT
CGGGGAAATGTGCGCGGAACCCCTATTTGTTTATTTTTCTAAATACATTCAAATATGTATCCGCTCATGA
ATTAATTCTTAGAAAAACTCATCGAGCATCAAATGAAACTGCAATTTATTCATATCAGGATTATCAATAC
CATATTTTTGAAAAAGCCGTTTCTGTAATGAAGGAGAAAACTCACCGAGGCAGTTCCATAGGATGGCAAG
ATCCTGGTATCGGTCTGCGATTCCGACTCGTCCAACATCAATACAACCTATTAATTTCCCCTCGTCAAAA
ATAAGGTTATCAAGTGAGAAATCACCATGAGTGACGACTGAATCCGGTGAGAATGGCAAAAGTTTATGCA
TTTCTTTCCAGACTTGTTCAACAGGCCAGCCATTACGCTCGTCATCAAAATCACTCGCATCAACCAAACC
GTTATTCATTCGTGATTGCGCCTGAGCGAGACGAAATACGCGATCGCTGTTAAAAGGACAATTACAAACA
GGAATCGAATGCAACCGGCGCAGGAACACTGCCAGCGCATCAACAATATTTTCACCTGAATCAGGATATT
CTTCTAATACCTGGAATGCTGTTTTCCCGGGGATCGCAGTGGTGAGTAACCATGCATCATCAGGAGTACG
GATAAAATGCTTGATGGTCGGAAGAGGCATAAATTCCGTCAGCCAGTTTAGTCTGACCATCTCATCTGTA
ACATCATTGGCAACGCTACCTTTGCCATGTTTCAGAAACAACTCTGGCGCATCGGGCTTCCCATACAATC
GATAGATTGTCGCACCTGATTGCCCGACATTATCGCGAGCCCATTTATACCCATATAAATCAGCATCCAT
GTTGGAATTTAATCGCGGCCTAGAGCAAGACGTTTCCCGTTGAATATGGCTCATAACACCCCTTGTATTA
CTGTTTATGTAAGCAGACAGTTTTATTGTTCATGACCAAAATCCCTTAACGTGAGTTTTCGTTCCACTGA
GCGTCAGACCCCGTAGAAAAGA
