>Addgene plasmid #83298 | csd2_121-308,E165A/pET28b(+) | addgene partial sequence | sequence record 164292 | T7 5'-TAATACGACTCACTATAGGG-3'
TAATTTTGTTTAACTTTAAGAAGGAGATATACCATGGGCAGCAGCCATCATCATCATCATCACAGCAGCG
GCCTGGTGCCGCGCGGCAGCCATATGTTAGACAATTTGAATCTGGCTCAAAAACATTTAGCGCTCATGCT
CATTCCTAACGGCATGCCCATAAAAACTTATAGCGCTATCAAACCCACCAAAGAAAGGAACCACCCCATT
AAAAAAATTAAGGGCGTTGCATCCGGGATTGATTTTATCGCGCCATTAAACACGCCTGTTTATGCGAGCG
CTGATGGGATTGTGGATTTTGTGAAGACCAATTCTAATGTGGGGTATGGGAACTTGGTGCGCATTGAACA
TGCGTTTGGTTTTAGCTCCATTTACACGCACTTAGATCATGTCAATGTGCAGCCCAAAAGCTTCATCCAA
AAAGGGCAGTTGATTGGCTATAGCGGGAAGAGCGGTAATAGCGGCGGCGAAAAATTGCATTATGAAGTGC
GCTTTTTGGGTAAAATTTTAGACGCGCAAAAATTTCTGGCATGGGATTTGGATCATTTTCAAAGCGCTTT
AGAAGAAAATAAATTTATTGAATGGAAGAATTTGTTTTGGGTTTTAGAAGACATTGTCCAGCTCCAAGAG
CATGTGGATAAAGACGCACTCATAAGCCAGCTCGAGCACCACCACCACCACCACCACTGAGATCCGGCTG
CTAACAAAGCCCGAAAGGAAGCTGAGTTGGCTGCTGCCACCGCTGAGCAATAACTAGCATAACCCCTTGG
GGCCTCTAAACGGGTCTTGAGGGGTTTTTTGCTGAAAGGAGGAACTATATCCGGATTGGCGAATGGG
[124 nt withheld, positions 838-961]
CGCCGGCTTTCCCCGTCAAGCT
