>Addgene plasmid #83298 | csd2_121-308,E165A/pET28b(+) | addgene partial sequence | sequence record 164293 | T7term 5'-GCTAGTTATTGCTCAGCGG-3'
TTTCGGGCTTTGTTAGCAGCCGGATCTCAGTGGTGGTGGTGGTGGTGGTGCTCGAGCTGGCTTATGAGTG
CGTCTTTATCCACATGCTCTTGGAGCTGGACAATGTCTTCTAAAACCCAAAACAAATTCTTCCATTCAAT
AAATTTATTTTCTTCTAAAGCGCTTTGAAAATGATCCAAATCCCATGCCAGAAATTTTTGCGCGTCTAAA
ATTTTACCCAAAAAGCGCACTTCATAATGCAATTTTTCGCCGCCGCTATTACCGCTCTTCCCGCTATAGC
CAATCAACTGCCCTTTTTGGATGAAGCTTTTGGGCTGCACATTGACATGATCTAAGTGCGTGTAAATGGA
GCTAAAACCAAACGCATGTTCAATGCGCACCAAGTTCCCATACCCCACATTAGAATTGGTCTTCACAAAA
TCCACAATCCCATCAGCGCTCGCATAAACAGGCGTGTTTAATGGCGCGATAAAATCAATCCCGGATGCAA
CGCCCTTAATTTTTTTAATGGGGTGGTTCCTTTCTTTGGTGGGTTTGATAGCGCTATAAGTTTTTATGGG
CATGCCGTTAGGAATGAGCATGAGCGCTAAATGTTTTTGAGCCAGATTCAAATTGTCTAACATATGGCTG
CCGCGCGGCACCAGGCCGCTGCTGTGATGATGATGATGATGGCTGCTGCCCATGGTATATCTCCTTCTTA
AAGTTAAACAAAATTATTTCTAGAGGGGAATTGTTATCCGCTCACAATTCCCCTATAGTGAGTCGTATTA
ATTTCGCGGGATCGAGATCTCGATCCTCTACGCCGGACGCATCGTGGCCGGCATCACCGGCGCCACAGGT
GCGGTTGCTGGCGCCTATATCGCCGACATCACCGATGGGGAAGATCGGGCTCGCCACTTCGGGCTCATGA
GCGCTTGTTTCGGCGTGGGTATGGTGGCAGGCCCCGT
